Addgene plasmid #137922: pM1s3TsR
Purpose: E. coli Nissle pMUT1-derived plasmid with tetracycline resistance and constitutive RFP expression
Depositing lab: Neel Joshi. Depositing organization: Harvard University. Publication: Plasmid Vectors for in Vivo Selection-Free Use with the Probiotic E. coli Nissle 1917. Kan A, Gelfat I, Emani S, Praveschotinunt P, Joshi NS. ACS Synth Biol. 2020 Dec 10. doi: 10.1021/acssynbio.0c00466. PubMed 33301298.
Backbone
  Vector backbone: pMUT1
  Backbone manufacturer: Native to E. coli Nissle
  Backbone size w/o insert (bp): 3173
  Modifications to backbone: pMUT1 was modified with an insulated cassette with a selection marker
  Vector type: Bacterial Expression, Synthetic Biology ; For use with E. coli Nissle in the mouse gut
Growth in bacteria
  Bacterial resistance: Tetracycline, 10 μg/mL
  Growth temperature: 37°C
  Growth strain: DH5alpha
  Copy number: High Copy
Gene/Insert
  Gene/Insert name: mRFP1
  Species: Synthetic
  Insert size (bp): 678
  Promoter: J23101
  Cloning method: Gibson Cloning
  Sequencing primers: 5′ GTTCCTTATCATCTGGCGAATCGG; 3′ GAGACGAGACGAGACAGCCTG
Terms and licenses: Academic/Nonprofit Terms; Industry Terms: Not Available to Industry
How to cite: pM1s3TsR was a gift from Neel Joshi (Addgene plasmid # 137922 ; http://n2t.net/addgene:137922 ; RRID:Addgene_137922)
