[The description below was written by a language model from this plasmid's Addgene catalogue record and pLannotate feature annotations shown in this document.]
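Description:
pM1s3TsR is a bacterial expression and synthetic-biology vector built on pMUT1, one of the small cryptic plasmids native to the probiotic strain E. coli Nissle 1917. It is intended for use with Nissle in the mouse gut. According to the record, the native backbone was modified by adding an insulated cassette carrying a selection marker, and the sequenced plasmid totals about 6.4 kb. The plasmid is listed as high copy and is selected with tetracycline. The replication region comes from pMUT1 itself. The automated annotation detects an RNAI antisense regulator, a partial match to an RSF1030-type origin, a rop gene and a fragment of a cer-like multimer-resolution site. These calls are consistent with a ColE1-family replicon, although the labels are similarity matches rather than exact part identities.

The engineered region contains two separately insulated transcription units. The first uses the tet promoter to drive the tetracycline efflux protein gene. It is bracketed by pairs of his operon and T3Te terminators that block read-through in either direction. The second expresses the monomeric red fluorescent protein mRFP1 constitutively. The catalogue names the promoter as J23101, whereas the annotation tool reports a partial match to J23119, a related member of the same Anderson promoter family. This unit ends with rrnB T1 and T7Te terminators, lies between BioBrick prefix and suffix sequences, and is followed by further terminators (tonB, T7). Short fragments annotated as a His tag and a SET1 tag appear downstream, but they are small partial hits whose function the record does not explain.

Because it derives from a plasmid naturally maintained in Nissle, the construct serves as a fluorescently marked vector for stable, selection-free plasmid retention in vivo.
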