Features (pLannotate 1.2.2; 21 found; start..end, strand, type, name):
     53..112     +  terminator     his operon terminator: This putative transcriptin terminator from the E. coli his operon has a 2-bp deletion introduced during synthesis. Its efficiency has not been determined.
    172..201     -  terminator     T3Te terminator: phage T3 early transcription terminator
    248..269     +  misc_feature   BioBrick prefix: BioBrick prefix for parts that do not start with "ATG"
    283..311     +  promoter       tet promoter: E. coli promoter for tetracycline efflux protein gene
    359..1547    +  CDS            TcR (fragment): tetracycline efflux protein; tet; confers resistance to tetracycline
   1560..1619    +  terminator     his operon terminator: This putative transcriptin terminator from the E. coli his operon has a 2-bp deletion introduced during synthesis. Its efficiency has not been determined.
   1679..1708    -  terminator     T3Te terminator: phage T3 early transcription terminator
   1793..1824    +  promoter       J23119 promoter (fragment): bacterial promoter (Registry of Standard Biological Parts BBa J23119)
   1851..2525    +  CDS            mRFP1: mRFP1 is a basic (constitutively fluorescent) red fluorescent protein published in 2002, derived from Discosoma sp.. It is reported to be a somewhat slowly-maturing monomer with low acid sensitivity.
   2573..2644    +  terminator     rrnB T1 terminator: transcription terminator T1 from the E. coli rrnB gene
   2660..2687    +  terminator     T7Te terminator: phage T7 early transcription terminator
   2694..2714    +  misc_feature   BioBrick suffix: universal suffix for all parts
   2750..2781    +  terminator     tonB terminator: bidirectional E. coli tonB-P14 transcription terminator
   2869..2909    -  terminator     bacterial terminator (fragment): putative bacterial transcription terminator
   3093..3110    +  CDS            9xHis (fragment): 9xHis affinity tag
   3120..3169    +  CDS            SET1 (fragment): solubility-enhancement tag derived from T7 phage gene 10B
   3177..3224    +  terminator     T7 terminator: transcription terminator for bacteriophage T7 RNA polymerase
   3278..3307    +  misc_feature   cer region (fragment): ColE1-derived recombination site that helps to maintain plasmids as monomers
   4690..4791    -  ncRNA          RNAI: Accession: RF00106 - RNAI
   4862..5394    +  rep_origin     RSF ori (fragment): Plasmids containing the RSF 1030 origin of replication can be propagated in E. coli cells that contain additional plasmids with compatible origins.
   5471..5653    -  CDS            rop: ROP_ECOLX - Experimental evidence at protein level: Swiss-Prot protein existence level 1. Regulates plasmid DNA replication by modulating the initiation of transcription of the primer RNA precursor. Processing of the precursor of the primer, RNAII, is inhibited by hydrogen bonding of RNAII to its complementary sequence in RNAI. ROP increases the affinity of RNAI for RNAII and thus decreases the rate of replication initiation events. From Escherichia coli.
>Addgene plasmid #137922 | pM1s3TsR | addgene full sequence | sequence record 323851 | Addgene NGS Result
CCCTAAATCTAGAATGCGGTCGAGCTCGTAAACTTGGTCTGACAGCTCTAGCTCCGGCAAAAAAACGGGC
AAGGTGTCACCACCCTGCCCTTTTTCTTTAAAACCGAAAAGATTACTTCGCGTTTGCCACCTGACGTCTA
AGAAAAGGAATATTCAGCAATTTGCCCGTGCCGAAGAAAGGCCCACCCGTGAAGGTGAGCCAGTGAGTTG
ATTGCTACGTAATTAGTTAGTTAGCCCTTAGTGACTCGAATTCGCGGCCGCTTCTAGAGGAGATTCTCAT
GTTTGACAGCTTATCATCGATAAGCTTTAATGCGGTAGTTTATCACAGTTAAATTGCTAACGCAGTCAGG
CACCGTGTATGAAATCTAACAATGCGCTCATCGTCATTCTCGGCACCGTCACCCTGGACGCTGTAGGCAT
AGGCTTGGTTATGCCGGTACTGCCGGGCCTCTTGCGGGATATCGTCCATTCCGACAGTATTGCCAGTCAC
TATGGCGTGCTGCTTGCGCTCTATGCGTTGATGCAATTTCTTTGCGCACCCGTTCTCGGAGCCCTGTCCG
ACCGCTTTGGCCGCCGTCCAGTCCTGCTCGCTTCGCTCCTTGGAGCCACTATCGACTACGCGATCATGGC
GACCACACCCGTCCTGTGGATTCTCTACGCCGGACGCATCGTGGCGGGCATCACGGGTGCCACAGGTGCG
GTTGCTGGTGCCTATATCGCCGACATCACCGATGGGGAAGATCGGGCTCGCCACTTCGGGCTCATGAGCG
CTTGTTTCGGCGTGGGTATGGTGGTAGGCCCCGTGGCCGGGGGACTGTTGGGTGCCATCTCCTTGCATGC
ACCATTCCTTGCGGCGGCGGTGCTCAACGGCCTCAACCTCCTCCTGGGCTGCTTCCTTATGCAGGAATCG
CATAAGGGAGAGCGCCGTCCGATGCCCTTGCGTGCCTTCAATCCAGTCAGCTCCTTCCGGTGGGCGCGGG
GCATGACTATCGTCGCCGCACTTATGACTGTTTTCTTTATCATGCAACTCGTAGGACAGGTTCCGGCAGC
GCTCTGGGTCATTTTCGGCGAGGACCGCTTTCGCTGGAGCGCGACGATGATCGGCCTGTCGCTTGCGGTA
TTCGGAATCTTGCACGCCCTCGCTCAAGCCTTCGTCACGGGCCCCGCCACCAAACGTTTCGGCGAGAAGC
AGGCCATTATCGCGGGCATGGCGGCCGACGCGCTGGGCTACGTCTTGCTGGCGTTCGCGACGCGCGGCTG
GATGGCCTTCCCCATTATGATTCTTCTCGCTTCCGGCGGCATCGGTATGCCCGCGTTGCAGGCCATGCTG
TCCCGCCAAGTAGATGACGACCATCAGGGACAGCTTCAAGGGTCGCTCGCGGCTCTTACCAGCCTCACTT
CGATCATTGGACCGCTGATCGTCACGGCGATTTATGCCGCCTCGGCGAGCACATGGAACGGGTTGGCATG
GATTGTAGGTGCCGCCCTTTACCTTGTCTGCCTCCCCGCGTTGCGTCGCGGTGCATGGAGCCGGGCCACC
TCGACCTAATAATACTAGCTCCGGCAAAAAAACGGGCAAGGTGTCACCACCCTGCCCTTTTTCTTTAAAA
CCGAAAAGATTACTTCGCGTTTGCCACCTGACGTCTAAGAAAAGGAATATTCAGCAATTTGCCCGTGCCG
AAGAAAGGCCCACCCGTGAAGGTGAGCCAGTGAGTTGATTGCTACGTAACAATACGCAAACCGCCTCTCG
TTCCTTATCATCTGGCGAATCGGACCCACAAGAGCACTGTTTACAGCTAGCTCAGTCCTAGGTATTATGC
TAGCTACTAGAGAAAGAGGAGAAATACTAGATGGCTTCCTCCGAAGACGTTATCAAAGAGTTCATGCGTT
TCAAAGTTCGTATGGAAGGTTCCGTTAACGGTCACGAGTTCGAAATCGAAGGTGAAGGTGAAGGTCGTCC
GTACGAAGGTACCCAGACCGCTAAACTGAAAGTTACCAAAGGTGGTCCGCTGCCGTTCGCTTGGGACATC
CTGTCCCCGCAGTTCCAGTACGGTTCCAAAGCTTACGTTAAACACCCGGCTGACATCCCGGACTACCTGA
AACTGTCCTTCCCGGAAGGTTTCAAATGGGAACGTGTTATGAACTTCGAAGACGGTGGTGTTGTTACCGT
TACCCAGGACTCCTCCCTGCAAGACGGTGAGTTCATCTACAAAGTTAAACTGCGTGGTACCAACTTCCCG
TCCGACGGTCCGGTTATGCAGAAAAAAACCATGGGTTGGGAAGCTTCCACCGAACGTATGTACCCGGAAG
ACGGTGCTCTGAAAGGTGAAATCAAAATGCGTCTGAAACTGAAAGACGGTGGTCACTACGACGCTGAAGT
TAAAACCACCTACATGGCTAAAAAACCGGTTCAGCTGCCGGGTGCTTACAAAACCGACATCAAACTGGAC
ATCACCTCCCACAACGAAGACTACACCATCGTTGAACAGTACGAACGTGCTGAAGGTCGTCACTCCACCG
GTGCTTAATAACGCTGATAGTGCTAGTGTAGATCGCTACTAGAGCCAGGCATCAAATAAAACGAAAGGCT
CAGTCGAAAGACTGGGCCTTTCGTTTTATCTGTTGTTTGTCGGTGAACGCTCTCTACTAGAGTCACACTG
GCTCACCTTCGGGTGGGCCTTTCTGCGTTTATATACTAGTAGCGGCCGCTGCAGGAGTCACTAAGGGTTA
GTTAGTTAGATTAGCAGAAAGTCAAAAGCCTCCGACCGGAGGCTTTTGACTAAAACTTCCCTTGGGGTTA
TCATTGGGGCTCACTCAAAGGCGGTAATCAGATGCGGCGAGCGGTATCAGCTCACTCAAAGGCGGTAATC
AGATAAAAAAAATCCTTAGCTTTCGCTAAGGATGATTTCTGCTAGTACGTACGGTTTCGAAGCTTGCTCT
TCTTAAGCATTACTCGCATCCATTCTCAGGCTGTCTCGTCTCGTCTCCGCGCGCGGTCTTCCTGGAGATG
ATCAAACCTAGGCCAGGATACATAGATTACCACAACTCCGAGCCCTTCCACCCGCCGGCGAGACCTCTAG
GCCGCACTCGAGCACCACCACCACCACCACTGAGATCCGGCTGCTAACAAAGCCCGAAAGGAAGCTGAGT
TGGCTGCTGCCACCGCTGAGCAATAACTAGCATAACCCCTTGGGGCCTCTAAACGGGTCTTGAGGGGTTT
TTTGCTGAAAGGAGGAACTATATCCGGATAAACCTTGCTTCTTCGCGGTGTTTCAGTGGTGCGTACAATT
AAGGGATTATGGTAAATATATGAGCTATGCGATAACTTTAACTGTGAAGCGATGAACCCATTACAGGCAA
AGCCAATTACTCCTGACAGTGGTTTAGCCAGAAGCAGGGCTACCAAGACCAATGCAATAAGTAATATATC
GTTTTGCTATCGTGCATCGCTCGCGCTCAGTTCCATTGTGCTTTTTTAAGCTGTCGTTTTTCTTACGGTA
TATACCGGTTTTTTATGGCGTGGTTTCTTAACTTGTTCAGCTACTGATGGACCCATTGTATCTAGGTAGT
CAACTAGCTTTGTTAGATCATAAATATTGCGACCACCATATCGGCGATCACTCTTCGATGTTGGTTTCTT
GTCCAAGAGATTAGCTTTTTCAAGATCATTGATAGCTCTCTGAACAGTCCGTACAGAAACCCCCATACGT
ATGGCTAGACTTTCCATTGACGGATGCGGCCACTCTTGCAAACTCCACCAGTGAACGATCAGGTTAAGTA
GTGTGTTAAAGGCCACTGAAGTTAGCTTTTTCTCGTTTTGTATAAAAAACAATACGGTAGGCACTGCTGT
CCAGCCAAGAGACAAACCGCCAGCTTTCCATTTATTCTTAACGGAGTAAGTCATTGATTTTCCTAAGCCC
CAAAATATTTAAAGTATATATTATATGGTATATTCATATGAATAGGGTGACACTGGCGCCATTATTGTGC
AACCAAAAAAGACTACTCTGAAAACGAGGAAAAGATTTTTTCCTGCCTGAATTAGATACGGAGTTAGCGA
TATGAAAACCGAACAACGTCATGATCTTGTTAAAGATATTGAGGTTTTTGGCGTATCCTTGTCTCTGTTG
ATTTCCAGAGCGAATGAGAAGTCTGTTACAATGCCATCTGGTCTAAGTCGGGAGCAGAGAAGAGCATGGG
CAGCGGAGCAGGCGCGCAAAATCCACAATTGAATATTGTCTCATTCTCTGAGACCTTCAACCTTTATTAC
ACATCCAGATATTCTGCAAAAACACTCGATAAAATCGATGATTTCATTGAGCATTTTGAAAAATACAATC
TCTTTGGCGATCCTTTAAAAGGATATCCAGCTTGGACTGGCAAAGTATCGCCATCGTGGAAAGTGCCTGA
TCATTACGAAAACAAAGAAGCTATTGAGAAGTATGCTAGAGCTAACAAATTATGGCATGCTCATTTAGGC
GATCCGGTTTTTAAAGATACGTTTCATGGGAAATACAAGGTTTCTGACTGGGTTATTCATTTCCAGCGGC
TGACACCGAACCATATAAAGCTTTTAGAGCTTGGATACCATGACCCAATGAAGCTACCTCAAAACTTTGA
ATGATCGAGCGGCAGGCTAAATGAAATCTTGAGATTCATTCAGTCTCGTCGTAATCTCACTATTGTAAAA
ACGAAAAAACCACCCTGGCAGGTGGTTTTTCGAAGGTTAGTTAATCCTGGCAGATTCTCTAACCGTGGTA
ACAGTCTTGTGCGAGACATGTCACCAAATACTGTCCTTTCAGTGTAGCCTCAGTTAGGCCGCCACTTCAA
GAACTCTCGTTACATCTCTCGCACATCCTGCTTACCAGTGGCCGTTGCCAGTGGCGTTAAGTCGTGTCTT
ACCGGGTTGGACTCAAGACGATAGTTACCGGATAAGGCGCAGCGGTCGGGCTGAACGGGGGGTTCGTGCA
CACAGCCCAGCTTGGAGCGAACGACCTACACCGAACCGAGATACCAACAGCGTGAGCTATGAGAAAGCGC
CACGCTTCCCGAAGGGAGAAAGGCGGACAGGTATCCGGTAAGCGGCAGGGTCGGAACAGGAGAGCGCACG
AGGGAGCTTCCAGGGGGAAACGCCTGGTATCTTTATAGTCCTGTCGGGTTTCGCCACCTCTGACTTGAGC
GTCGATTTTTGTGATGCTCGTCAGGGGGGCGGAGCCTATGGAAAAACGCCTCCCGCGCGCCCTTCTTCTG
GGTCTTTGTCTTTTGCTCACATGTTCTTTCCGGTTTTATCCCCCGATTCTGTGGATAACCGTATTACCGC
CTTTGAGTGAGCTGACACCGCTCGCCGCAGTCGAACGACCGAGCGTAGCGAGTCAGTGAGCGAGGAAGCG
GAAGAGCGCCTTATGTGACATTTTCTCCTTACGCTCCTCTATGCCGTTCTGCATCCTGTCCGGATGCGTT
ATATCCCGGTAAGATTTTCCGCTTCAAAGCGTGTCTGTATGCTGTTCTGGAGTTCTTCTGCGAGTTCGTG
CAGTTTCTCACACATGGCGGCCTGTTCGTCGGCATTGAGTGCGTCCAGTTTTTCGAGCAGCGTCAGGCTC
TGACTTTTTATGAATCCCGCCATGTTGAGTACGGCTTGCTGCTGCTTATTCATCTTTTCGTTTTCTCCGT
TCTGTCTGTCATCTGCGTTGTGTGATTATATCGCGTACCACTTTTCGACTGTTTTGCTGCCGCTATTCTG
CCGCTTGGCTTTTTGACGGGCATTTCTGTCAGACAACACTGTCACTGCCAAAAAACTGCCGTGCCTTTGT
CGGTAATTCGAGCTTGCTGACAGGACAGGATGTGCAATTGTTATACCGCGCATACATGCACGCTATTACA
ATTGCCCTGGTCAGGGCTTTGCCCCGACACCCATGTCAGATACGGAGCCATGTTTTATGACAAAACGAAG
TGGAAGTAATACGCGCAGGCGGGCTATCAGTCGCCCTGTTCGTCTGACGGCAGAAGAAGACCAGGAAATC
AGAAAAAGGGCTGCTGAATGCGGCAAGACCGTTTCCGGTTTTTTACGGGCGGCAGCTCTCGGTAAGAAAG
TTAACTCACTGACTGATGATCGGGTACTGAAAGAAGTTATGAGACTGGGGGCGTTACAGAAAAAACTCTT
TATCGACGGCAAGCGTGTCGGGGACAGGGAGTATGCGGAGGTGCTGATCGCTATTACGGAGTATCACCGT
GCCCTGTTATCCAGGCTTATGGCAGATTAGCTTCCCGGAGAGAAAACTGTCGAAAACTGACGGTATGAAC
ACCGTAAGCTCCCAAAGTGATCACCATTCGCTTTCATGCATAGCTATGCAGCGAGCTGAAAACGATCCTG
ACGCATCCTTCCTGTTTTTCCGGGGTAAAACATCTCTTTTTGCGGTGTCTGCGTCAGAATCGCGTTCAGC
GC
